Addgene plasmid #235630: pCAGEN_N256_eMagBF_V5_NES
Purpose: Encodes ALIBi N-terminal fragment, residues 1-256, fused to eMagBF (enhanced Magnet, basic, fast), V5, and nuclear export sequence.
Depositing lab: Maria Barna. Depositing organization: Stanford University. Publication: A subcellular map of translational machinery composition and regulation at the single-molecule level. Zhang Z, Xu A, Bai Y, Chen Y, Cates K, Kerr C, Bermudez A, Susanto TT, Wysong K, Garcia Marques FJ, Nolan GP, Pitteri S, Barna M. Science. 2025 Mar 7;387(6738):eadn2623. doi: 10.1126/science.adn2623. Epub 2025 Mar 7. PubMed 40048539.
Backbone
  Vector backbone: pCAGEN
  Vector type: Mammalian Expression
Growth in bacteria
  Bacterial resistance: Ampicillin, 100 μg/mL
  Growth temperature: 37°C
  Growth strain: DH5alpha
  Copy number: High Copy
Gene/Insert
  Gene/Insert name: ALIBi N-terminal fragment (alt name: N256-eMagBF-V5-NES)
  Species: Synthetic
  Mutation: residues 1-256
  Tag / fusion protein: eMagBF-V5-NES (C terminal on insert)
  Cloning method: Gibson Cloning
Terms and licenses: Academic/Nonprofit Terms; Industry Terms: Not Available to Industry
How to cite: pCAGEN_N256_eMagBF_V5_NES was a gift from Maria Barna (Addgene plasmid # 235630 ; http://n2t.net/addgene:235630 ; RRID:Addgene_235630)
