[The description below was written by a language model from this plasmid's Addgene catalogue record and pLannotate feature annotations shown in this document.]
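Description:
pCAGEN_N256_eMagBF_V5_NES is a mammalian expression plasmid of about 6.2 kb built on the pCAGEN backbone. It is maintained in E. coli through a high-copy ColE1/pUC-type origin and selected with ampicillin via the β-lactamase gene and its native promoter. Expression in mammalian cells is driven by the composite CAG promoter, annotated here as the CMV immediate-early enhancer, the chicken β-actin promoter and a chimeric β-actin/β-globin intron. Transcripts are terminated by the rabbit β-globin polyadenylation signal. The short HBB "CDS" hits flanking the insert are most likely globin exon remnants of this cassette rather than expressed payload. The backbone also carries an SV40 origin and SV40 poly(A) signal, together with residual lac promoter/operator and lacI fragments.

The synthetic insert, assembled by Gibson cloning, encodes the N-terminal fragment (residues 1–256) of ALIBi. The feature table matches this region to E. coli BirA, the biotin ligase, which indicates that ALIBi is a BirA-derived enzyme supplied here as one half of a split protein. This fragment is fused at its C terminus to eMagBF (enhanced Magnet, basic, fast). eMagBF is not annotated, but it presumably occupies the unannotated stretch between the birA match and the V5 epitope tag. A nuclear export sequence follows the V5 tag.

Magnet domains are light-inducible heterodimerisers, so the design suggests blue-light-controlled reassembly with a complementary C-terminal fragment carried on a partner construct, although the record does not describe that partner. V5 allows detection of the fusion, and the export signal biases it toward the cytoplasm. The associated study concerns subcellular mapping of the translational machinery, which fits a use in light-gated proximity biotinylation.
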