Features (pLannotate 1.2.2; 19 found; start..end, strand, type, name):
      5..384     +  enhancer       CMV enhancer: human cytomegalovirus immediate early enhancer
    386..661     +  promoter       chicken β-actin promoter: No description available
    662..1678    +  intron         chimeric intron: chimera between introns from chicken β-actin and rabbit β-globin
   1676..1732    +  CDS            HBB (fragment): HBB_LEPEU - Experimental evidence at protein level: Swiss-Prot protein existence level 1. Involved in oxygen transport from the lung to the various peripheral tissues. From Lepus europaeus (European hare).
   1738..2508    +  CDS            birA (fragment): BIRA_ECOLI - Also known as bioR, dhbB. Experimental evidence at protein level: Swiss-Prot protein existence level 1. Acts both as a biotin--[acetyl-CoA-carboxylase] ligase and a biotin-operon repressor. In the presence of ATP, BirA activates biotin to form the BirA-biotinyl-5'-adenylate (BirA-bio-5'-AMP or holoBirA) complex. HoloBirA can either transfer the biotinyl moiety to the biotin carboxyl carrier protein (BCCP) subunit of acetyl-CoA carboxylase, or bind to the biotin operator site and inhibit transcription of the operon. From Escherichia coli (strain K12).
   2998..3039    +  CDS            V5 tag: epitope tag from simian virus 5
   3101..3172    +  CDS            HBB (fragment): HBB_PONPY - Experimental evidence at transcript level: Swiss-Prot protein existence level 2. Involved in oxygen transport from the lung to the various peripheral tissues. From Pongo pygmaeus (Bornean orangutan).
   3243..3298    +  polyA_signal   β-globin poly(A) signal: rabbit β-globin polyadenylation signal (Gil and Proudfoot, 1987)
   3683..3699    -  protein_bind   lac operator: The lac repressor binds to the lac operator to inhibit transcription in E. coli. This inhibition can be relieved by adding lactose or isopropyl-β-D-thiogalactopyranoside (IPTG). lac repressor encoded by lacI
   3707..3737    -  promoter       lac promoter: promoter for the E. coli lac operon
   3752..3773    -  protein_bind   CAP binding site: CAP binding activates transcription in the presence of cAMP. E. coli catabolite activator protein
   3786..3825    -  CDS            lacI (fragment): lac repressor; lacI; The lac repressor binds to the lac operator to inhibit transcription in E. coli. This inhibition can be relieved by adding lactose or isopropyl-β-D-thiogalactopyranoside (IPTG).
   3832..3854    +  promoter       SV40 promoter (fragment): SV40 enhancer and early promoter
   3878..4013    +  rep_origin     SV40 ori: SV40 origin of replication
   4033..4167    +  polyA_signal   SV40 poly(A) signal: SV40 polyadenylation signal
   4169..4223    -  CDS            lacI (fragment): lac repressor; lacI; The lac repressor binds to the lac operator to inhibit transcription in E. coli. This inhibition can be relieved by adding lactose or isopropyl-β-D-thiogalactopyranoside (IPTG).
   4406..4994    -  rep_origin     ori: high-copy-number ColE1/pMB1/pBR322/pUC origin of replication
   5165..6025    -  CDS            AmpR: β-lactamase; bla; confers resistance to ampicillin, carbenicillin, and related antibiotics
   6026..6130    -  promoter       AmpR promoter: bla
>Addgene plasmid #235630 | pCAGEN_N256_eMagBF_V5_NES | addgene full sequence | sequence record 467578 | Addgene NGS Result
GGTCGACATTGATTATTGACTAGTTATTAATAGTAATCAATTACGGGGTCATTAGTTCATAGCCCATATA
TGGAGTTCCGCGTTACATAACTTACGGTAAATGGCCCGCCTGGCTGACCGCCCAACGACCCCCGCCCATT
GACGTCAATAATGACGTATGTTCCCATAGTAACGCCAATAGGGACTTTCCATTGACGTCAATGGGTGGAG
TATTTACGGTAAACTGCCCACTTGGCAGTACATCAAGTGTATCATATGCCAAGTACGCCCCCTATTGACG
TCAATGACGGTAAATGGCCCGCCTGGCATTATGCCCAGTACATGACCTTATGGGACTTTCCTACTTGGCA
GTACATCTACGTATTAGTCATCGCTATTACCATGGTCGAGGTGAGCCCCACGTTCTGCTTCACTCTCCCC
ATCTCCCCCCCCTCCCCACCCCCAATTTTGTATTTATTTATTTTTTAATTATTTTGTGCAGCGATGGGGG
CGGGGGGGGGGGGGGGGCGCGCCAGGCGGGGCGGGGCGGGGCGAGGGGCGGGGCGGGGCGAGGCGGAGAG
GTGCGGCGGCAGCCAATCAGAGCGGCGCGCTCCGAAAGTTTCCTTTTATGGCGAGGCGGCGGCGGCGGCG
GCCCTATAAAAAGCGAAGCGCGCGGCGGGCGGGAGTCGCTGCGCGCTGCCTTCGCCCCGTGCCCCGCTCC
GCCGCCGCCTCGCGCCGCCCGCCCCGGCTCTGACTGACCGCGTTACTCCCACAGGTGAGCGGGCGGGACG
GCCCTTCTCCTCCGGGCTGTAATTAGCGCTTGGTTTAATGACGGCTTGTTTCTTTTCTGTGGCTGCGTGA
AAGCCTTGAGGGGCTCCGGGAGGGCCCTTTGTGCGGGGGGAGCGGCTCGGGGGGTGCGTGCGTGTGTGTG
TGCGTGGGGAGCGCCGCGTGCGGCTCCGCGCTGCCCGGCGGCTGTGAGCGCTGCGGGCGCGGCGCGGGGC
TTTGTGCGCTCCGCAGTGTGCGCGAGGGGAGCGCGGCCGGGGGCGGTGCCCCGCGGTGCGGGGGGGGCTG
CGAGGGGAACAAAGGCTGCGTGCGGGGTGTGTGCGTGGGGGGGTGAGCAGGGGGTGTGGGCGCGTCGGTC
GGGCTGCAACCCCCCCTGCACCCCCCTCCCCGAGTTGCTGAGCACGGCCCGGCTTCGGGTGCGGGGCTCC
GTACGGGGCGTGGCGCGGGGCTCGCCGTGCCGGGCGGGGGGTGGCGGCAGGTGGGGGTGCCGGGCGGGGC
GGGGCCGCCTCGGGCCGGGGAGGGCTCGGGGGAGGGGCGCGGCGGCCCCCGGAGCGCCGGCGGCTGTCGA
GGCGCGGCGAGCCGCAGCCATTGCCTTTTATGGTAATCGTGCGAGAGGGCGCAGGGACTTCCTTTGTCCC
AAATCTGTGCGGAGCCGAAATCTGGGAGGCGCCGCCGCACCCCCTCTAGCGGGCGCGGGGCGAAGCGGTG
CGGCGCCGGCAGGAAGGAAATGGGCGGGGAGGGCCTTCGTGCGTCGCCGCGCCGCCGTCCCCTTCTCCCT
CTCCAGCCTCGGGGCTGTCCGCGGGGGGACGGCTGCCTTCGGGGGGGACGGGGCAGGGCGGGGTTCGGCT
TCTGGCGTGTGACCGGCGGCTCTAGAGCCTCTGCTAACCATGTTCATGCCTTCTTCTTTTTCCTACAGCT
CCTGGGCAACGTGCTGGTTATTGTGCTGTCTCATCATTTTGGCAAAGAATTCCTCGAATGAAGGACAACA
CTGTTCCGCTTAAGCTGATAGCCCTCCTGGCCAATGGAGAGTTCCACAGCGGTGAGCAGCTCGGTGAGAC
TCTCGGGATGTCTCGCGCCGCTATTAACAAGCACATTCAGACGTTGCGCGATTGGGGAGTCGACGTGTTC
ACAGTACCTGGCAAAGGGTACTCACTCCCTGAGCCTATCCAGTTGCTGAACGCAAAGCAGATTCTGGGAC
AACTGGACGGTGGGAGTGTTGCCGTCCTCCCTGTGATCGACTCCACGAACCAGTACTTGCTGGACCGCAT
CGGCGAGCTTAAAAGCGGAGATGCTTGTATCGCTGAATACCAGCAGGCCGGGCGCGGCAGACGGGGCCGG
AAGTGGTTCTCTCCTTTTGGCGCAAATCTGTACCTTTCTATGTTCTGGAGGCTGGAACAGGGACCAGCAG
CCGCAATCGGCTTGTCCCTGGTCATTGGGATTGTGATGGCCGAAGTTCTCAGAAAGCTGGGAGCTGATAA
GGTGAGGGTTAAATGGCCTAACGATCTGTATTTGCAGGACCGGAAACTGGCCGGAATACTGGTGGAGCTG
ACTGGCAAGACTGGCGACGCCGCTCAGATAGTCATCGGAGCCGGTATAAATATGGCCATGAGGCGCGTCG
AGGAATCCGTGGTGAACCAAGGCTGGATCACCTTGCAAGAGGCCGGTATTAACCTGGATAGAAACACCCT
GGCCGCTATGCTGATACGCGAACTGCGCGCCGCCCTGGAACTGTTCGAGCAGGAGGGCAGTGGATCCGGC
GGCAGTGGATCCGGCGGACATACCCTCTACGCGCCGGGGGGTTATGACATCATGGGTTACCTCAGACAGA
TCAGAAACCGGCCGAACCCACAAGTGGAGCTGGGACCCGTCGACCTCTCCTGCGCCCTCGTGCTGTGTGA
CCTTAAGCAGAAGGACACCCCTGTGGTGTACGCCTCCGAAGCATTCCTGGAGATGACCGGGTACAACAGA
CACGAAGTGCTGGGACGGAACTGCCGCTTCCTGCAATCCCCGGATGGAATGGTGAAGCCTAAGTCAACCC
GCAAATACGTGGACTCCAACACTATCTTCACCATGAAGAAGGCCATTGACCGCAATGCTGAGGTGCAAGT
GGAAGTGGTGAACTTCAAGAAGAACGGACAGCGCTTCGTCAACTTCCTGACTATGATTCCCGTGCGGGAC
GAAACCGGCGAATACCGGTACAGCATCGGGTTTCAGTGCGAGACTGAGGGATCCTCTGGTAAGCCTATCC
CTAACCCTCTCCTCGGTCTCGATTCTACGGGCAGTAGCCTGCAGAAGAAGCTGGAGGAGCTGGAACTGTG
ATCGAGGATATCGCGGCCGCACTCCTCAGGTGCAGGCTGCCTATCAGAAGGTGGTGGCTGGTGTGGCCAA
TGCCCTGGCTCACAAATACCACTGAGATCTTTTTCCCTCTGCCAAAAATTATGGGGACATCATGAAGCCC
CTTGAGCATCTGACTTCTGGCTAATAAAGGAAATTTATTTTCATTGCAATAGTGTGTTGGAATTTTTTGT
GTCTCTCACTCGGAAGGACATATGGGAGGGCAAATCATTTAAAACATCAGAATGAGTATTTGGTTTAGAG
TTTGGCAACATATGCCCATATGCTGGCTGCCATGAACAAAGGTTGGCTATAAAGAGGTCATCAGTATATG
AAACAGCCCCCTGCTGTCCATTCCTTATTCCATAGAAAAGCCTTGACTTGAGGTTAGATTTTTTTTATAT
TTTGTTTTGTGTTATTTTTTTCTTTAACATCCCTAAAATTTTCCTTACATGTTTTACTAGCCAGATTTTT
CCTCCTCTCCTGACTACTCCCAGTCATAGCTGTCCCTCTTCTCTTATGGAGATCCCTCGACCTGCAGCCC
AAGCTTGGCGTAATCATGGTCATAGCTGTTTCCTGTGTGAAATTGTTATCCGCTCACAATTCCACACAAC
ATACGAGCCGGAAGCATAAAGTGTAAAGCCTGGGGTGCCTAATGAGTGAGCTAACTCACATTAATTGCGT
TGCGCTCACTGCCCGCTTTCCAGTCGGGAAACCTGTCGTGCCAGCGGATCCGCATCTCAATTAGTCAGCA
ACCATAGTCCCGCCCCTAACTCCGCCCATCCCGCCCCTAACTCCGCCCAGTTCCGCCCATTCTCCGCCCC
ATGGCTGACTAATTTTTTTTATTTATGCAGAGGCCGAGGCCGCCTCGGCCTCTGAGCTATTCCAGAAGTA
GTGAGGAGGCTTTTTTGGAGGCCTAGGCTTTTGCAAAAAGCTAACTTGTTTATTGCAGCTTATAATGGTT
ACAAATAAAGCAATAGCATCACAAATTTCACAAATAAAGCATTTTTTTCACTGCATTCTAGTTGTGGTTT
GTCCAAACTCATCAATGTATCTTATCATGTCTGGATCCGCTGCATTAATGAATCGGCCAACGCGCGGGGA
GAGGCGGTTTGCGTATTGGGCGCTCTTCCGCTTCCTCGCTCACTGACTCGCTGCGCTCGGTCGTTCGGCT
GCGGCGAGCGGTATCAGCTCACTCAAAGGCGGTAATACGGTTATCCACAGAATCAGGGGATAACGCAGGA
AAGAACATGTGAGCAAAAGGCCAGCAAAAGGCCAGGAACCGTAAAAAGGCCGCGTTGCTGGCGTTTTTCC
ATAGGCTCCGCCCCCCTGACGAGCATCACAAAAATCGACGCTCAAGTCAGAGGTGGCGAAACCCGACAGG
ACTATAAAGATACCAGGCGTTTCCCCCTGGAAGCTCCCTCGTGCGCTCTCCTGTTCCGACCCTGCCGCTT
ACCGGATACCTGTCCGCCTTTCTCCCTTCGGGAAGCGTGGCGCTTTCTCATAGCTCACGCTGTAGGTATC
TCAGTTCGGTGTAGGTCGTTCGCTCCAAGCTGGGCTGTGTGCACGAACCCCCCGTTCAGCCCGACCGCTG
CGCCTTATCCGGTAACTATCGTCTTGAGTCCAACCCGGTAAGACACGACTTATCGCCACTGGCAGCAGCC
ACTGGTAACAGGATTAGCAGAGCGAGGTATGTAGGCGGTGCTACAGAGTTCTTGAAGTGGTGGCCTAACT
ACGGCTACACTAGAAGAACAGTATTTGGTATCTGCGCTCTGCTGAAGCCAGTTACCTTCGGAAAAAGAGT
TGGTAGCTCTTGATCCGGCAAACAAACCACCGCTGGTAGCGGTGGTTTTTTTGTTTGCAAGCAGCAGATT
ACGCGCAGAAAAAAAGGATCTCAAGAAGATCCTTTGATCTTTTCTACGGGGTCTGACGCTCAGTGGAACG
AAAACTCACGTTAAGGGATTTTGGTCATGAGATTATCAAAAAGGATCTTCACCTAGATCCTTTTAAATTA
AAAATGAAGTTTTAAATCAATCTAAAGTATATATGAGTAAACTTGGTCTGACAGTTACCAATGCTTAATC
AGTGAGGCACCTATCTCAGCGATCTGTCTATTTCGTTCATCCATAGTTGCCTGACTCCCCGTCGTGTAGA
TAACTACGATACGGGAGGGCTTACCATCTGGCCCCAGTGCTGCAATGATACCGCGAGACCCACGCTCACC
GGCTCCAGATTTATCAGCAATAAACCAGCCAGCCGGAAGGGCCGAGCGCAGAAGTGGTCCTGCAACTTTA
TCCGCCTCCATCCAGTCTATTAATTGTTGCCGGGAAGCTAGAGTAAGTAGTTCGCCAGTTAATAGTTTGC
GCAACGTTGTTGCCATTGCTACAGGCATCGTGGTGTCACGCTCGTCGTTTGGTATGGCTTCATTCAGCTC
CGGTTCCCAACGATCAAGGCGAGTTACATGATCCCCCATGTTGTGCAAAAAAGCGGTTAGCTCCTTCGGT
CCTCCGATCGTTGTCAGAAGTAAGTTGGCCGCAGTGTTATCACTCATGGTTATGGCAGCACTGCATAATT
CTCTTACTGTCATGCCATCCGTAAGATGCTTTTCTGTGACTGGTGAGTACTCAACCAAGTCATTCTGAGA
ATAGTGTATGCGGCGACCGAGTTGCTCTTGCCCGGCGTCAATACGGGATAATACCGCGCCACATAGCAGA
ACTTTAAAAGTGCTCATCATTGGAAAACGTTCTTCGGGGCGAAAACTCTCAAGGATCTTACCGCTGTTGA
GATCCAGTTCGATGTAACCCACTCGTGCACCCAACTGATCTTCAGCATCTTTTACTTTCACCAGCGTTTC
TGGGTGAGCAAAAACAGGAAGGCAAAATGCCGCAAAAAAGGGAATAAGGGCGACACGGAAATGTTGAATA
CTCATACTCTTCCTTTTTCAATATTATTGAAGCATTTATCAGGGTTATTGTCTCATGAGCGGATACATAT
TTGAATGTATTTAGAAAAATAAACAAATAGGGGTTCCGCGCACATTTCCCCGAAAAGTGCCACCTG
